Addgene plasmid #223839: pILFPmTagBFP2FrFAST
Purpose: Expressing mTagBFP2-FrFAST under the control of the TEF1 promtoer in Saccharomyces cerevisiae
Depositing lab: Claudia Vickers. Depositing organization: Queensland University of Technology. Publication: Characterization of Fluorescent Reporters for Flow Cytometry-Based Single-Cell Studies in Saccharomyces cerevisiae. Evans S, Tominaga M, Lu Z, Bandari NC, McDonnell L, Wang C, Speight RE, Ishii J, Vickers CE, Peng B. ACS Synth Biol. 2025 Sep 19;14(9):3804-3812. doi: 10.1021/acssynbio.5c00432. Epub 2025 Sep 10. PubMed 40927980.
Backbone
  Vector backbone: pUC19
  Vector type: Yeast Expression
  Selectable markers: URA3
Growth in bacteria
  Bacterial resistance: Ampicillin, 100 μg/mL
  Growth temperature: 37°C
  Growth strain: DH5alpha
  Copy number: High Copy
Gene/Insert
  Gene/Insert name: pTEF1>mTagBFP2>FrFAST
  Species: Synthetic
  Promoter: TEF1
  Cloning method: Gibson Cloning
Terms and licenses: Academic/Nonprofit Terms; Industry Terms: Not Available to Industry
Depositor comments: URA3(-162,-1)>KlURA3>tKlURA3-pTEF1>mTagBFP2>FrFAST>tPGK1-URA3(609,905)
How to cite: pILFPmTagBFP2FrFAST was a gift from Claudia Vickers (Addgene plasmid # 223839 ; http://n2t.net/addgene:223839 ; RRID:Addgene_223839)
