[The description below was written by a language model from this plasmid's Addgene catalogue record and pLannotate feature annotations shown in this document.]
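Description:
pILFPmTagBFP2FrFAST is a yeast expression construct built on a pUC19 backbone and designed for chromosomal integration in Saccharomyces cerevisiae rather than episomal maintenance: the feature table shows no yeast replication origin or centromere. In E. coli it is propagated through the high-copy ColE1/pUC origin and selected with the AmpR β-lactamase gene. Remnants of the pUC lac region (lac promoter and operator, CAP site, lacZα fragment) are also annotated.

According to the depositor's layout, the yeast cassette is flanked by two homology arms from the S. cerevisiae URA3 locus. One is an upstream promoter segment and the other a 3' portion of the gene, and they appear in the annotation as URA3 promoter and URA3 CDS fragments. This arrangement suggests targeted integration at URA3, although the record does not describe how the cassette is released or integrated. Between the arms lies a URA3 marker with its own terminator. The depositor describes it as the Kluyveromyces lactis gene (KlURA3), whereas the automated annotation matches it by homology to the S. cerevisiae URA3 protein. It allows selection for uracil prototrophy. A single loxP site is annotated downstream of the marker, and its role is not stated.

The payload is the constitutive TEF1 promoter driving mTagBFP2, a monomeric blue fluorescent protein, followed closely by FrFAST and terminated by the PGK1 terminator. FrFAST is annotated as a photoactive yellow protein homologue, consistent with the FAST family of PYP-derived tags that fluoresce only on binding a fluorogenic ligand. The stated purpose is expression of mTagBFP2-FrFAST in yeast, and the associated work concerns characterizing fluorescent reporters for flow-cytometry-based single-cell studies.
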