Features (pLannotate 1.2.2; 18 found; start..end, strand, type, name):
     33..407     +  CDS            pyp: PYP_HALHA - Experimental evidence at protein level: Swiss-Prot protein existence level 1. Photoactive blue light protein. Probably functions as a photoreceptor for a negative phototaxis response. From Halorhodospira halophila (Ectothiorhodospira halophila).
    425..695     +  terminator     PGK1 terminator: S. cerevisae PGK1; transcription terminator for 3-phosphoglycerate kinase gene
    731..830     +  CDS            URA3 (fragment): orotidine-5'-phosphate decarboxylase, required for uracil biosynthesis; S. cerevisiae URA3; yeast auxotrophic marker, counterselectable with 5-fluoroorotic acid (5-FOA)
    984..1000    -  protein_bind   lac operator: The lac repressor binds to the lac operator to inhibit transcription in E. coli. This inhibition can be relieved by adding lactose or isopropyl-β-D-thiogalactopyranoside (IPTG). lac repressor encoded by lacI
   1008..1038    -  promoter       lac promoter: promoter for the E. coli lac operon
   1053..1074    -  protein_bind   CAP binding site: CAP binding activates transcription in the presence of cAMP. E. coli catabolite activator protein
   1087..1179    -  CDS            lacI (fragment): lac repressor; lacI; The lac repressor binds to the lac operator to inhibit transcription in E. coli. This inhibition can be relieved by adding lactose or isopropyl-β-D-thiogalactopyranoside (IPTG).
   1362..1950    -  rep_origin     ori: high-copy-number ColE1/pMB1/pBR322/pUC origin of replication
   2121..2981    -  CDS            AmpR: β-lactamase; bla; confers resistance to ampicillin, carbenicillin, and related antibiotics
   2982..3086    -  promoter       AmpR promoter: bla
   3181..3216    +  CDS            rop (fragment): Rop protein, which maintains plasmids at low copy number; rop
   3318..3417    +  misc_feature   bom (fragment): basis of mobility region from pBR322
   3423..3580    -  CDS            lacZα (fragment): LacZα fragment of β-galactosidase; lacZ fragment
   3587..3750    +  promoter       URA3 promoter (fragment): S. cerevisiae URA3
   3753..4538    +  CDS            URA3: PYRF_YEAST - Experimental evidence at protein level: Swiss-Prot protein existence level 1. From Saccharomyces cerevisiae (strain ATCC 204508 / S288c) (Baker's yeast).
   4690..4723    +  protein_bind   loxP: Cre-mediated recombination occurs in the 8-bp core sequence (GCATACAT). Cre recombinase
   4949..5356    +  promoter       TEF1 promoter: S. cerevisiae TEF1; promoter for EF-1α
   5388..26      +  CDS            mTagBFP2 (across the origin): mTagBFP2 is a basic (constitutively fluorescent) blue fluorescent protein published in 2011, derived from Entacmaea quadricolor. It is reported to be a very rapidly-maturing monomer with very low acid sensitivity.
>Addgene plasmid #223839 | pILFPmTagBFP2FrFAST | addgene full sequence | sequence record 455093 | Addgene NGS Result
CATCAAAGTTGGGTCACAAGTTGAACGGTGGTATGGAACATGTTGCTTTCGGTTCCGAAGATATTGAAAA
CACTTTGGCCAAGATGGATGATGGTCAATTAGATGGTTTGGCTTTTGGTGCTATTCAATTAGACGGTGAC
GGTAATATCTTGCAGTATAATGCTGCTGAAGGTGACATTACTGGTAGAGATCCAAAACAAGTTATCGGCA
AGAACTTGTTCAAAGATGTTGCTCCAGGTACTGTTTCTTCTGGTTTCTATGGCAAGTTCAAAGAAGGTGT
TGCTTCTGGTAATCTGAACACTATGTTCGAATGGATGATTCCAACTTCAAGAGGTCCAACTAAGGTTAAG
ATTCACATGAAGAAGGCTTTGTCTGGCGATTCTTATTGGGTTTTCGTTAAGAGAGTCTAAAGATCTGATC
TTAAATTGAATTGAATTGAAATCGATAGATCAATTTTTTTCTTTTCTCTTTCCCCATCCTTTACGCTAAA
ATAATAGTTTATTTTATTTTTTGAATATTTTTTATTTATATACGTATATATAGACTATTATTTATCTTTT
AATGATTATTAAGATTTTTATTAAAAAAAAATTCGCTCCTCTTTTAATGCCTTTATGCAGTTTTTTTTTC
CCATTCGATATTTCTATGTTCGGGTTCAGCGTATTTTAAGTTTAATAACTCGAAAATTCTGCGTTCGTTA
AAGCTTTCGAGAAGGATATTATTTACTAGTAGGACTATTTGCAAAGGGAAGGGATGCTAAGGTAGAGGGT
GAACGTTACAGAAAAGCAGGCTGGGAAGCATATTTGAGAAGATGCGGCCAGCAAAACTAAAAAACTGTAT
TATAAGTAAATGCATGTATACTAAACTCACAAATTAGAGCTTCAATTTAATTATATCAGTTATTACCCGG
GAATCTCGGTCGTAATGATTTAAATGCATGCAAGCTTGGCGTAATCATGGTCATAGCTGTTTCCTGTGTG
AAATTGTTATCCGCTCACAATTCCACACAACATACGAGCCGGAAGCATAAAGTGTAAAGCCTGGGGTGCC
TAATGAGTGAGCTAACTCACATTAATTGCGTTGCGCTCACTGCCCGCTTTCCAGTCGGGAAACCTGTCGT
GCCAGCTGCATTAATGAATCGGCCAACGCGCGGGGAGAGGCGGTTTGCGTATTGGGCGCTCTTCCGCTTC
CTCGCTCACTGACTCGCTGCGCTCGGTCGTTCGGCTGCGGCGAGCGGTATCAGCTCACTCAAAGGCGGTA
ATACGGTTATCCACAGAATCAGGGGATAACGCAGGAAAGAACATGTGAGCAAAAGGCCAGCAAAAGGCCA
GGAACCGTAAAAAGGCCGCGTTGCTGGCGTTTTTCCATAGGCTCCGCCCCCCTGACGAGCATCACAAAAA
TCGACGCTCAAGTCAGAGGTGGCGAAACCCGACAGGACTATAAAGATACCAGGCGTTTCCCCCTGGAAGC
TCCCTCGTGCGCTCTCCTGTTCCGACCCTGCCGCTTACCGGATACCTGTCCGCCTTTCTCCCTTCGGGAA
GCGTGGCGCTTTCTCATAGCTCACGCTGTAGGTATCTCAGTTCGGTGTAGGTCGTTCGCTCCAAGCTGGG
CTGTGTGCACGAACCCCCCGTTCAGCCCGACCGCTGCGCCTTATCCGGTAACTATCGTCTTGAGTCCAAC
CCGGTAAGACACGACTTATCGCCACTGGCAGCAGCCACTGGTAACAGGATTAGCAGAGCGAGGTATGTAG
GCGGTGCTACAGAGTTCTTGAAGTGGTGGCCTAACTACGGCTACACTAGAAGAACAGTATTTGGTATCTG
CGCTCTGCTGAAGCCAGTTACCTTCGGAAAAAGAGTTGGTAGCTCTTGATCCGGCAAACAAACCACCGCT
GGTAGCGGTGGTTTTTTTGTTTGCAAGCAGCAGATTACGCGCAGAAAAAAAGGATCTCAAGAAGATCCTT
TGATCTTTTCTACGGGGTCTGACGCTCAGTGGAACGAAAACTCACGTTAAGGGATTTTGGTCATGAGATT
ATCAAAAAGGATCTTCACCTAGATCCTTTTAAATTAAAAATGAAGTTTTAAATCAATCTAAAGTATATAT
GAGTAAACTTGGTCTGACAGTTACCAATGCTTAATCAGTGAGGCACCTATCTCAGCGATCTGTCTATTTC
GTTCATCCATAGTTGCCTGACTCCCCGTCGTGTAGATAACTACGATACGGGAGGGCTTACCATCTGGCCC
CAGTGCTGCAATGATACCGCGAGACCCACGCTCACCGGCTCCAGATTTATCAGCAATAAACCAGCCAGCC
GGAAGGGCCGAGCGCAGAAGTGGTCCTGCAACTTTATCCGCCTCCATCCAGTCTATTAATTGTTGCCGGG
AAGCTAGAGTAAGTAGTTCGCCAGTTAATAGTTTGCGCAACGTTGTTGCCATTGCTACAGGCATCGTGGT
GTCACGCTCGTCGTTTGGTATGGCTTCATTCAGCTCCGGTTCCCAACGATCAAGGCGAGTTACATGATCC
CCCATGTTGTGCAAAAAAGCGGTTAGCTCCTTCGGTCCTCCGATCGTTGTCAGAAGTAAGTTGGCCGCAG
TGTTATCACTCATGGTTATGGCAGCACTGCATAATTCTCTTACTGTCATGCCATCCGTAAGATGCTTTTC
TGTGACTGGTGAGTACTCAACCAAGTCATTCTGAGAATAGTGTATGCGGCGACCGAGTTGCTCTTGCCCG
GCGTCAATACGGGATAATACCGCGCCACATAGCAGAACTTTAAAAGTGCTCATCATTGGAAAACGTTCTT
CGGGGCGAAAACTCTCAAGGATCTTACCGCTGTTGAGATCCAGTTCGATGTAACCCACTCGTGCACCCAA
CTGATCTTCAGCATCTTTTACTTTCACCAGCGTTTCTGGGTGAGCAAAAACAGGAAGGCAAAATGCCGCA
AAAAAGGGAATAAGGGCGACACGGAAATGTTGAATACTCATACTCTTCCTTTTTCAATATTATTGAAGCA
TTTATCAGGGTTATTGTCTCATGAGCGGATACATATTTGAATGTATTTAGAAAAATAAACAAATAGGGGT
TCCGCGCACATTTCCCCGAAAAGTGCCACCTGACGTCTAAGAAACCATTATTATCATGACATTAACCTAT
AAAAATAGGCGTATCACGAGGCCCTTTCGTCTCGCGCGTTTCGGTGATGACGGTGAAAACCTCTGACACA
TGCAGCTCCCGGAGACGGTCACAGCTTGTCTGTAAGCGGATGCCGGGAGCAGACAAGCCCGTCAGGGCGC
GTCAGCGGGTGTTGGCGGGTGTCGGGGCTGGCTTAACTATGCGGCATCAGAGCAGATTGTACTGAGAGTG
CACCATATGCGGTGTGAAATACCGCACAGATGCGTAAGGAGAAAATACCGCATCAGGCGCCATTCGCCAT
TCAGGCTGCGCAACTGTTGGGAAGGGCGATCGGTGCGGGCCTCTTCGCTATTACGCCAGCTGGCGAAAGG
GGGATGTGCTGCAAGGCGATTAAGTTGGGTAACGCCAGGGTTTTCCCAGTCACGACGTTGTAAAACGACG
GCCAGTGAATTCATTTAAATTTTTTTGATTCGGTAATCTCCGAACAGAAGGAAGAACGAAGGAAGGAGCA
CAGACTTAGATTGGTATATATACGCATATGTAGTGTTGAAGAAACATGAAATTGCCCAGTATTCTTAACC
CAACTGCACAGAACAAAAACCTGCAGGAAACGAAGATAAAACATGTCCACAAAATCATATACCAGTAGAG
CTGAGACTCATGCAAGTCCGGTTGCATCGAAACTTTTACGTTTAATGGATGAAAAGAAGACCAATTTGTG
TGCTTCTCTTGACGTTCGTTCGACTGATGAGCTATTGAAACTTGTTGAAACGTTGGGTCCATACATTTGC
CTTTTGAAAACACACGTTGATATCTTGGATGATTTCAGTTATGAGGGTACTGTCGTTCCATTGAAAGCAT
TGGCAGAGAAATACAAGTTCTTGATATTTGAGGACAGAAAATTCGCCGATATCGGTAACACAGTCAAATT
ACAATATACATCGGGCGTTTACCGTATCGCAGAATGGTCTGATATCACCAACGCCCACGGGGTTACTGGT
GCTGGTATTGTTGCTGGCTTGAAACAAGGTGCGCAAGAGGTCACCAAAGAACCAAGGGGATTATTGATGC
TTGCTGAATTGTCTTCCAAGGGTTCTCTAGCACACGGTGAATATACTAAGGGTACCGTTGATATTGCAAA
GAGTGATAAAGATTTCGTTATTGGGTTCATTGCTCAGAACGATATGGGAGGAAGAGAAGAAGGGTTTGAT
TGGCTAATCATGACCCCAGGTGTAGGTTTAGACGACAAAGGCGATGCATTGGGTCAGCAGTACAGAACCG
TCGACGAAGTTGTAAGTGGTGGATCAGATATCATCATTGTTGGCAGAGGACTTTTCGCCAAGGGTAGAGA
TCCTAAGGTTGAAGGTGAAAGATACAGAAATGCTGGATGGGAAGCGTACCAAAAGAGAATCAGCGCTCCC
CATTAATTATACAGGAAACTTAATAGAACAAATCACATATTTAATCTAATAGCCACCTGCATTGGCACGG
TGCAACACTACTTCAACTTCATCTTACAAAAAGATCACGTGATCTGTTGTATTGGGATCTCTAGACCTAA
TAACTTCGTATAGCATACATTATACGAAGTTATATTAAGGGTTGCTCGAGAAAGAGCTCCAGAAAGCGAC
CACCCAACTTTGGCTGATAATAGCGTATAAACAATGCATACTTTGTACGTTCAAAATACAATGCAGTAGA
TATATTTATGCATATTACATATAATACATATCACATAGGAAGCAACAGGCGCGTTGGACTTTTAATTTTC
GAGGACCGCGAATCCTTACATCACACCCAATCCCCCACAAGTGATCCCCCACACACCATAGCTTCAAAAT
GTTTCTACTCCTTTTTTACTCTTCCAGATTTTCTCGGACTCCGCGCATCGCCGTACCACTTCAAAACACC
CAAGCACAGCATACTAAATTTCCCCTCTTTCTTCCTCTAGGGTGTCGTTAATTACCCGTACTAAAGGTTT
GGAAAAGAAAAAAGAGACCGCCTCGTTTCTTTTTCTTCGTCGAAAAAGGCAATAAAAATTTTTATCACGT
TTCTTTTTCTTGAAAATTTTTTTTTTTGATTTTTTTCTCTTTCGATGACCTCCCATTGATATTTAAGTTA
ATAAACGGTCTTCAATTTCTCAAGTTTCAGTTTCATTTTTCTTGTTCTATTACAACTTTTTTTACTTCTT
GCTCATTAGAAAGAAAGCATAGCAATCTAATCTAAGTTTTAATTACAAACTCGAGAAAGGATCCAAAATG
GTGTCTAAGGGTGAAGAGCTGATCAAAGAAAACATGCACATGAAGTTGTACATGGAAGGTACTGTTGATA
ACCATCATTTCAAGTGTACCTCTGAAGGTGAAGGTAAACCATACGAAGGTACTCAAACTATGAGAATCAA
GGTTGTTGAAGGTGGTCCATTGCCATTTGCTTTTGATATTTTGGCTACCTCCTTCTTGTACGGTTCTAAG
ACTTTCATCAACCACACTCAAGGTATCCCAGATTTCTTCAAGCAATCTTTTCCAGAAGGTTTCACTTGGG
AAAGAGTTACTACTTACGAAGATGGTGGTGTTTTGACTGCTACTCAAGATACTTCTTTACAAGACGGTTG
CTTGATCTACAACGTTAAGATTAGAGGTGTCAACTTCACTTCTAACGGTCCAGTTATGCAAAAGAAAACT
TTAGGTTGGGAAGCCTTCACCGAAACATTATATCCAGCTGATGGTGGTTTGGAAGGTAGAAATGATATGG
CTTTGAAATTGGTTGGTGGCTCCCATTTGATTGCTAACGCTAAGACTACCTACAGGTCTAAGAAGCCAGC
TAAGAATTTGAAAATGCCAGGTGTTTACTACGTGGACTATAGATTGGAAAGAATCAAAGAAGCCAACAAC
GAAACCTACGTTGAACAACACGAAGTTGCTGTTGCTAGATATTGTGATTTGC
